Addgene plasmid #106905: (PD-S608A)FLAG-Cep215-FL
Purpose: Expresses murine non-phosphorylatable Cep215 at S608
Depositing lab: Heidi Hehnly. Depositing organization: SUNY Upstate Medical University. Publication: Gravin regulates centrosome function through PLK1. Colicino EG, Garrastegui AM, Freshour J, Santra P, Post DE, Kotula L, Hehnly H. Mol Biol Cell. 2017 Dec 27. pii: mbc.E17-08-0524. doi: 10.1091/mbc.E17-08-0524. PubMed 29282278.
Backbone
  Vector backbone: pcDNA3
  Backbone size w/o insert (bp): 5400
  Total vector size (bp): 10870
  Vector type: Mammalian Expression
Growth in bacteria
  Bacterial resistance: Ampicillin, 100 μg/mL
  Growth temperature: 37°C
  Growth strain: DH5alpha
  Copy number: Unknown
Gene/Insert
  Gene/Insert name: CEP215 (alt name: CDK5RAP2)
  Species: M. musculus (mouse)
  Insert size (bp): 5470
  Mutation: changed Serine-608 to Alanine
  Entrez Gene: Cdk5rap2 (a.k.a. 2900018K03Rik, an, mKIAA1633)
  Promoter: CMV
  Tag / fusion protein: FLAG (N terminal on insert)
  Cloning method: Gibson Cloning
  Sequencing primers: 5′ T7 promoter; 3′ sp6
Terms and licenses: Academic/Nonprofit Terms; Industry Terms: Not Available to Industry
How to cite: (PD-S608A)FLAG-Cep215-FL was a gift from Heidi Hehnly (Addgene plasmid # 106905 ; http://n2t.net/addgene:106905 ; RRID:Addgene_106905)
