[The description below was written by a language model from this plasmid's Addgene catalogue record and pLannotate feature annotations shown in this document.]
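Description:
(PD-S608A)FLAG-Cep215-FL is a mammalian expression plasmid built on the pcDNA3 backbone that carries full-length mouse Cep215 (also called Cdk5rap2), a centrosomal protein involved in centriole engagement and cohesion and in mitotic spindle orientation. The roughly 5.5 kb coding sequence was inserted by Gibson cloning and carries a serine-to-alanine substitution at residue 608, which removes a phosphorylation site and yields a non-phosphorylatable form of the protein. Transcription is driven by the human cytomegalovirus immediate early enhancer and promoter and terminated by the bovine growth hormone polyadenylation signal. An N-terminal FLAG epitope, annotated as a short fragment of a 3xFLAG match consistent with a single tag, sits directly upstream of the open reading frame for detection or immunoprecipitation. T7 and SP6 promoters flank the insert and serve as sequencing primer sites. The small HIV-1 LTR fragment called next to the CMV promoter is probably an annotation artefact rather than a functional viral element.

In bacteria the plasmid is maintained through a high-copy ColE1/pUC-type origin and selected with ampicillin via the β-lactamase gene; an f1 origin is also present. For mammalian cells, an SV40 early promoter drives a neomycin phosphotransferase cassette ending in an SV40 poly(A) signal, which would allow G418 selection of stable transfectants. Short lac promoter/operator, lacI and ble fragments appear to be backbone remnants. The sequenced record is slightly longer than the catalogued total size. The associated study concerns regulation of centrosome function through PLK1, so the construct likely serves as a phospho-deficient comparison for testing the role of S608 phosphorylation, although the record does not name the responsible kinase.
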