Features (pLannotate 1.2.2; 22 found; start..end, strand, type, name):
     24..76      -  misc_feature   bom (fragment): basis of mobility region from pBR322
    231..610     +  enhancer       CMV enhancer: human cytomegalovirus immediate early enhancer
    611..814     +  promoter       CMV promoter: human cytomegalovirus (CMV) immediate early promoter
    810..843     +  LTR            5' LTR (truncated) (fragment): truncated 5' long terminal repeat (LTR) from HIV-1
    859..877     +  promoter       T7 promoter: promoter for bacteriophage T7 RNA polymerase
    948..974     +  CDS            3xFLAG (fragment): three tandem FLAG® epitope tags
    978..6443    +  CDS            Cdk5rap2: CK5P2_MOUSE - Also known as Kiaa1633. Experimental evidence at protein level: Swiss-Prot protein existence level 1. Potential regulator of CDK5 activity via its interaction with CDK5R1. Negative regulator of centriole disengagement (licensing) which maintains centriole engagement and cohesion (PubMed:20627074). Involved in regulation of mitotic spindle orientation (PubMed:20460369). Plays a role in the spindle checkpoint activation by acting as a transcriptional regulator of both BUBR1 and MAD2 promoter. Required for the recruitment of AKAP9 to centrosomes (By similarity). Plays a role in neur
   6481..6499    -  promoter       SP6 promoter: promoter for bacteriophage SP6 RNA polymerase
   6525..6749    +  polyA_signal   bGH poly(A) signal: bovine growth hormone polyadenylation signal
   6753..6774    +  promoter       SV40 promoter (fragment): SV40 enhancer and early promoter
   6795..7223    +  rep_origin     f1 ori (sequence partly withheld): f1 bacteriophage origin of replication; arrow indicates direction of (+) strand synthesis
   7237..7566    +  promoter       SV40 promoter: SV40 enhancer and early promoter
   7633..8424    +  CDS            neo: KKA2_KLEPN - Also known as kan, nptII. Experimental evidence at protein level: Swiss-Prot protein existence level 1. Resistance to kanamycin, neomycin, paromomycin, ribostamycin, butirosin and gentamicin B. From Klebsiella pneumoniae.
   8448..8606    +  CDS            ble (fragment): BLE_KLEPN - Experimental evidence at protein level: Swiss-Prot protein existence level 1. Binding protein with a strong affinity to the bleomycin family of antibiotics. Binds to CL990; an antimitotic-antibiotic compound. From Klebsiella pneumoniae.
   8601..8722    +  polyA_signal   SV40 poly(A) signal: SV40 polyadenylation signal
   8793..8815    -  protein_bind   lac operator (fragment): The lac repressor binds to the lac operator to inhibit transcription in E. coli. This inhibition can be relieved by adding lactose or isopropyl-β-D-thiogalactopyranoside (IPTG). lac repressor encoded by lacI
   8819..8849    -  promoter       lac promoter: promoter for the E. coli lac operon
   8864..8885    -  protein_bind   CAP binding site: CAP binding activates transcription in the presence of cAMP. E. coli catabolite activator protein
   8898..8990    -  CDS            lacI (fragment): lac repressor; lacI; The lac repressor binds to the lac operator to inhibit transcription in E. coli. This inhibition can be relieved by adding lactose or isopropyl-β-D-thiogalactopyranoside (IPTG).
   9173..9761    -  rep_origin     ori: high-copy-number ColE1/pMB1/pBR322/pUC origin of replication
   9932..10792   -  CDS            AmpR: β-lactamase; bla; confers resistance to ampicillin, carbenicillin, and related antibiotics
  10793..10897   -  promoter       AmpR promoter: bla
>Addgene plasmid #106905 | (PD-S608A)FLAG-Cep215-FL | addgene full sequence | sequence record 204080 | Addgene NGS Result
GATCGGGAGATCTCCCGATCCCCTATGGTGCACTCTCAGTACAATCTGCTCTGATGCCGCATAGTTAAGC
CAGTATCTGCTCCCTGCTTGTGTGTTGGAGGTCGCTGAGTAGTGCGCGAGCAAAATTTAAGCTACAACAA
GGCAAGGCTTGACCGACAATTGCATGAAGAATCTGCTTAGGGTTAGGCGTTTTGCGCTGCTTCGCGATGT
ACGGGCCAGATATACGCGTTGACATTGATTATTGACTAGTTATTAATAGTAATCAATTACGGGGTCATTA
GTTCATAGCCCATATATGGAGTTCCGCGTTACATAACTTACGGTAAATGGCCCGCCTGGCTGACCGCCCA
ACGACCCCCGCCCATTGACGTCAATAATGACGTATGTTCCCATAGTAACGCCAATAGGGACTTTCCATTG
ACGTCAATGGGTGGAGTATTTACGGTAAACTGCCCACTTGGCAGTACATCAAGTGTATCATATGCCAAGT
ACGCCCCCTATTGACGTCAATGACGGTAAATGGCCCGCCTGGCATTATGCCCAGTACATGACCTTATGGG
ACTTTCCTACTTGGCAGTACATCTACGTATTAGTCATCGCTATTACCATGGTGATGCGGTTTTGGCAGTA
CATCAATGGGCGTGGATAGCGGTTTGACTCACGGGGATTTCCAAGTCTCCACCCCATTGACGTCAATGGG
AGTTTGTTTTGGCACCAAAATCAACGGGACTTTCCAAAATGTCGTAACAACTCCGCCCCATTGACGCAAA
TGGGCGGTAGGCGTGTACGGTGGGAGGTCTATATAAGCAGAGCTCTCTGGCTAACTAGAGAACCCACTGC
TTACTGGCTTATCGAAATTAATACGACTCACTATAGGGAGACCCAAGCTTGCCACCATGGATTACAAGGA
TGACGACGATAAGGATTACAAGGATGACGACGATAAGGATTACAAGGATGACGACGATAAGGGATCTATG
GACTCGGGGATGGAAGAGGAAGGCGCCCTGCCTGGGACCCTCAGCGGTTGCAGTGGCCTTCACCCTGTTC
TGCCAAGTGACCTGGATGTCATCAGTGACACTTCTGGCTTGGGAAATGGAGTGCTCCCAAGCATGTCAGA
AGAAAAGGTTTCTCCCACCAGAGCCCGGAACATGAAGGACTTTGAAAACCAAATCACTGAGCTGAAGAAG
GAGAACTTCAATCTAAAGCTCCGGATCTACTTCCTGGAGGAGAGAATCCAGCAGGAGTTTGCTGGCCCCA
CCGAGCACATCTACAAGACGAACATTGAACTCAAGGTGGAAGTGGAAAGTCTGAAGCGCGAGCTCCAGGA
GAAAGATCAGTTGCTCGTCAAAGCCTCCAAAGCGGTGGAGAGCCTAGCAGAACGGGGTGGTTCTGAAGTC
CAGCGGGTGAAAGAAGATGCAAGGAAGAAGGTGCAGCAGGTGGAAGACCTCCTAACGAAAAGGATACATC
TTCTAGAAGAAGATGTGAAAGCCGCCCAGGCAGAACTGGAGAAGGCCTTTGCGGGGACAGAAACAGAGAA
GGCTCTTCGGCTCAGCTTAGAAAGCAAGCTCTCGGCGATGAAGAAGATGCAGGAGGGGGACCTGGAGATG
ACTCTGGCTCTGGAAGAGAAGGACAGACTGATTGAGGAGTTGAAGCTGTCTTTGAAGAGCAAAGAAGCTT
TAATTCAGTGCCTTAAAGAGGAAAAATCTCAGATGGCATCTCCTGACGAGAACGTGTCATCTGGAGAACT
CCGAGGACTTTCTGCCACTCTGAGGGAAGAAAAAGAGAGAGACGCTGAGGAATGGCAGAAGGAGAGAAAC
CACTTTGAAGAGAGGATCCAGGCACTTCAGGAGGACCTGAGAGAGAAGGAAAGAGAAATTGCTACAGAGA
AGAAAAATAACTTAAAGAGTTATAAAGCCATTCAGGGTCTAACCATGGCATTAAAATCAAAGGAAAGAGA
GGTTGAAGAACTTGATTCCAAAATCAAAGAGGTCACTACGGACTCCACCAAAGGCAGAGAGGATCCCTTA
AAAACCCAGATCCCCAGATTCCAGCTAAGAGAGGGGTCTGAGGACTGTGAAGCTGCGCTGGTAGAGAAGG
AAGCCCTATTGGCCAAGCTACACTCAGAAAATGTCACAAAGAGCACTGAGAACCATAGGTTGCTCAGGAA
TGTTAAAAAGGTCACCCAGGAGTTGAATGACTTGAAGAAGGAGAAGTTGAGACTAGAGCAGGCCCTGGAG
GAAGCCCACCAAGAGGGGAACAGAGGAGCCCGAACCATTCACGACCTTAGAAATGAAGTTGAGAAACTAC
GCAAGGAAGTGAGTGAGAGAGAGAAGGCTGTGGAAAAACATTACAAGAGTCTTCCAGGTGAAAGCAAGAC
AAAGTTTCATACTCAAGAACAAGTGGTCAGAAGTCTGACAGGCAGTGGCAGTCAGGAGGACCTGCTGCTT
CAGAAATCCAATGAAAAAGATTTGGAAGCAATACAGCAGAACTGCTATTTAATGACTGCAGAGGAGCTCA
AGTTTGGGAGCGATGGCTTAATAACAGAAAAGTGTTCTCAGCAGTCACCAGACAGCAAACTCATCTTCTC
CAAGGAAAAGCAACAATCAGAGTATGAAGGGCTGACTGGGGACTTAAAAGCAGAACAGAACATCTATGCC
CATCTGGCAAAGACTCAGGACACAGACAGTGTCAGCAACCTGCAGGCTGAGCTGAAAGAGGTCCTTGCCC
TTCGGAAGCAGCTGGAGCAGGATGTTCTTGCCTACCGGAACCTGCAGAAGGCCCTGCAGGAGCAGCTCGC
TGAGATTCGGAGTCGAGAAGAAGAGCCGTTTTCATTTTATAGCGATCAAACATCGTATCTGAGTATTTGC
CTTGAAGAGCACAATCAGTTCCAATTGGAGCATTTTTCTCAAGAAGAACTCAAGAAAAAGGTCAGTGACC
TCATACAGCTTGTGAAGGACCTGCACACAGACAACCAGCACCTGAAGAAAACCATTTTTGATCTCTCTTC
TGTGGGTTTCCAGGGAAGTGACAGACTTGAGTTAACAAAACAAGAAGAGCTTGTGGCTAGCAAGGAGGAT
GAGGACACACTCAAATTTGAAGCGGACGTTGAGACTCCTTTCCAGAGTGACCAGCATTTGGAGCAAAGTC
GTGAGATCATGGAGGACTATGCTGAGGGTGGCTGCAAAAGTGGATATGGAAGGCACATGGATTCCAATAT
TTTAGGTCATGATGGGGCCCAAACTCCTGGTGCCTCTGAAGAGCACACCCTAGAAGATGAGCTCCTGGGC
CTGCTTGCCACTCTCTTCAGTAAGAAGGCCACACCGTTGCTGGAATCCAGGCCAGATCTTCTGAAAGCAC
TCGGTGCCCTACTTTTGGAACGCATATGCTTGGCAGAGCAGGGTCGTCCTGGAGATCACCTTGATAGTAA
AACTGAGAAGGCACTTCAGCAAGTAGCTGTTCAGTTGAGAGATGAACTTGGCCATTCCTTCCCTGCCAAC
TCGTTCTCCAAGTCATACAATGAAGTCAAGTCAATGTGGGGAAATTGGCTGGTAAAGACAGGAGACGAAG
ACACGGTGGAGCTGAAGAGTGTTTCAGTGCAGACCATGGCCATAGAGGACACCCCGCATGGATTCAAACC
TCAAAGCAAGAGAGATGCTTGGGCAGAGAAACAAGAAGAGGCCATTTTCAGCACTGAGCTTGAGTCAGAG
GCGTTGGGTGAGATGCCAGGGCAACAGGCCACTCACCTCTCATTCCCCAGTGCCATCAACCCGGATGCCG
AGAAGACGGGCTTGTTGATCCAATTAAAGACACCTGAGTTATTGGAAAATTTATATAATCTTCCTGCTTC
GCCAGAGGTGGTGGTGGCTCAACTCCAAGGCCAGGTTCTAGAGCTGCAGAGGGAGCTGAAAGAATTCAAA
ACCCGCAACAAGCAACTCCATGAGAAGCTAATTCTGGCAGAGGCAATGATGGAGGGGCTGCCGGTGCCCA
ACTCTGCGCTGGTGAATGTGCCTGCAGCCCAGGCTGTTGTGAGAACAGCCTTCCAGGACAACCCAGGCGA
GCAAGAAGGACCTGAAACCACACAGTCTGCTGGGAGAGACAAGGACATGGACAGTGACCAATATACAAGC
TTTGAGATCGATTCTGAAATCTGTCCACCTGATGACCTTGCCTTATTACCAGCATGCAAAGAGAATCTTG
AAGACCTCCTAGGCCCATCCTCCATAGCCACTTACCTGGATTCCAAGAGTCAGCTCTCTGTTAAAGTCAG
CGTGAATGGAACTGACCAGTCTGAGAATATCAATATCCCTGATGACACAGAAGACTTAAAACAGAAAATC
CACGACTTGCAAACCGAGCTGGAAGGCTACCGGAACATCATTGTCCAGCTACTGAAGCACTCTCAGTGCA
GTGAGGCTATTATCACAGTTTTGTGTGGGACAGAAGGGGCCCAAGATGGCTTGAACAAGCCTAAGGGCCA
TATTGATGAGGAAGAGATGACATTTTCAAGTTTGCACCAAGTACGATATGTGAAGCATATGAAAATCCTC
CGTCCACTAACCCCGGAGATGATTGATGGCAAGATGCTAGAGAGCCTCAAGCAGCAGCTGGTGGACCAGG
AGCAGGAGCTACAGAAGGAGCAGGACTTGAACTTGGAACTTTTCGGTGAAATCCATGACCTGCAGAACAA
GTTCCAAGACCTCTCGCCATCAAGATACGATTCATTGGTTCAGTCCCAAGCGAGGGAGCTCTCCCTTCAG
CGACAGCAAATTAAGGATAGCCATGGCATCTGTGTCATTTACCGTCAACACATGAGCACCATGATCAAGG
CTTTTGAGGAGCTTCTGCAGGCCAGTGATGTGGACAGTTGCGTGGCCGAGGGCTTCCGGGAGCAGCTGAC
ACAGTGTGCTGGACTGCTAGAGCAACTGGAGAGGCTGTTTCTCCATGGAAAATCAGCCAGAGTGGAACCA
CATCCCCAGAATGAACTGCTCAAGGGGTTAAGGACTGTGGAAGGCAACTTACCCTACCACCATCTCCTGC
CTGAATCTCCTGAGCCTTCTGCCTCCCATGCTCTGTCAGATGATGAAATGTCTGAGAAGTCCTTCCTGTC
TAGAGACCCGAAGCCAGACAGCGATACTGAGAAGTACCCAGCAATGGCGAGCCATTTTCCTCAAGACTTA
CTAATGGAACACATACAGGAAATTCGAACTTTGAGAAAGCATTTGGAAGAATCTATTAAAACAAATGAGA
AGCTCCGGAAACAGCTGGAACGGCAGGGGTCTGAGACTGACCAAGGCTCCAGAAATGTTTCTGCTTGTGG
CTTAGCACTGCACAGCTCTCTGACGTCAGAGATACATTTCCTGAGGAAGCAGAACGAGGCCCTCAGTATG
ATGCTCGAGAAGGGGTCCAAAGATAAACAGAAAGAGAGTGAAAAATTACGTGAGTCCCTGGCTAGGAAAG
CTGAGAGTCTTGAGCAACTTCAGCTAGAGTACACCAGTGTAAGGGAAGAAAATGAAAGGTTACAGAGAGA
CATCATTGAGAAGGAGAGACACAACCAGGAGCTGACTGAGGAGGTCTGCAGCAGCCGCCAGGAACTGAGC
AGGGTGCAGGAAGAGGCGAAGTCAAGACAGCAGCTGCTCTCACAGAAGGACAAGCTGCTTCAGTCCCTCC
AAATGGAGCTCAAGGTGTATGAGAAACTGGCCGAGGAACATCCGAGGCTACAGCAAGATGGCAGCAAATG
TCCTGAGGCCAGCGACAATTCATTTGATCTATTTGAATCCACCCAGGCAATGGCACCTAAATCAGCTTCT
GAGACTCCTCTGCTCTCAGGAACTGATGTTGACTCGCTCTCCTGTGACAGTACCAGTTCTGCCACCAGCC
CTACTAGCATGCCCTGCCTGGTTGCTGGCCACCACATGTGGGCCAGCAAGAGTGGCCACCATATGCTGGG
CCTGATTGAGGACTATGATGCCCTCTATAAGCAGATCAGCTGGGGCCAGACACTGCTTGCCAAGATGGAT
GTTCAAACCCAAGAGGCTCTGAGCCCCACAAGTCACAAGCTGGGACCAAAGGGTTCTTCATCCGTGCCTC
TGAGCAAGTTTCTTTCCAGTATGAACACAGCCAAGCTGGTCCTGGAAAAAGCATCCAGGTTGCTGAAGCT
CTTCTGGAGGGTCTCAGTCCCCACCAACGGCCAGTGTTCCCTTCACTGTGAGCAGATTGGAGAAATGAAG
GCAGAGAACACGAAACTACACAAAAAATTGTTTGAACAAGAAAAGAAGCTGCAGAACACAGCAAAACTAT
TGCAGCAGAGCAAGCACCAGGAGAAAGTCATCTTTGATCAGTTGGTCATCACCCACCAAGTCCTTCGGAA
GGCCAGGGGAAACCTGGAGCTCAGGCCTGGGGCCACCCGTCCAGGAGCATCCAGTCCCAGCAGACCGGGC
TCATGAGCGGCCGCTCGAGCATGCATCTAGAGGGCCCTATTCTATAGTGTCACCTAAATGCTAGAGCTCG
CTGATCAGCCTCGACTGTGCCTTCTAGTTGCCAGCCATCTGTTGTTTGCCCCTCCCCCGTGCCTTCCTTG
ACCCTGGAAGGTGCCACTCCCACTGTCCTTTCCTAATAAAATGAGGAAATTGCATCGCATTGTCTGAGTA
GGTGTCATTCTATTCTGGGGGGTGGGGTGGGGCAGGACAGCAAGGGGGAGGATTGGGAAGACAATAGCAG
GCATGCTGGGGATGCGGTGGGCTCTATGGCTTCTGAGGCGGAAAGAACCAGCTGGGGCTCTAGGGGGTAT
CCCC
[124 nt withheld, positions 6795-6918]
C
[91 nt withheld, positions 6920-7010]
A
[49 nt withheld, positions 7012-7060]
CCTTTGACGTTGGAGTCCACGTTCTTT
[37 nt withheld, positions 7088-7124]
ACCCTATCTCGGTCTATTCTTTTGATTTATAAGGGATTTTGCCGATTTCGGCCTATTGGTTAAAAAATGA
GCTGATTTAACAAAAATTTAACGCGAATTAATTCTGTGGAATGTGTGTCAGTTAGGGTGTGGAAAGTCCC
CAGGCTCCCCAGCAGGCAGAAGTATGCAAAGCATGCATCTCAATTAGTCAGCAACCAGGTGTGGAAAGTC
CCCAGGCTCCCCAGCAGGCAGAAGTATGCAAAGCATGCATCTCAATTAGTCAGCAACCATAGTCCCGCCC
CTAACTCCGCCCATCCCGCCCCTAACTCCGCCCAGTTCCGCCCATTCTCCGCCCCATGGCTGACTAATTT
TTTTTATTTATGCAGAGGCCGAGGCCGCCTCTGCCTCTGAGCTATTCCAGAAGTAGTGAGGAGGCTTTTT
TGGAGGCCTAGGCTTTTGCAAAAAGCTCCCGGGAGCTTGTATATCCATTTTCGGATCTGATCAAGAGACA
GGATGAGGATCGTTTCGCATGATTGAACAAGATGGATTGCACGCAGGTTCTCCGGCCGCTTGGGTGGAGA
GGCTATTCGGCTATGACTGGGCACAACAGACAATCGGCTGCTCTGATGCCGCCGTGTTCCGGCTGTCAGC
GCAGGGGCGCCCGGTTCTTTTTGTCAAGACCGACCTGTCCGGTGCCCTGAATGAACTGCAGGACGAGGCA
GCGCGGCTATCGTGGCTGGCCACGACGGGCGTTCCTTGCGCAGCTGTGCTCGACGTTGTCACTGAAGCGG
GAAGGGACTGGCTGCTATTGGGCGAAGTGCCGGGGCAGGATCTCCTGTCATCTCACCTTGCTCCTGCCGA
GAAAGTATCCATCATGGCTGATGCAATGCGGCGGCTGCATACGCTTGATCCGGCTACCTGCCCATTCGAC
CACCAAGCGAAACATCGCATCGAGCGAGCACGTACTCGGATGGAAGCCGGTCTTGTCGATCAGGATGATC
TGGACGAAGAGCATCAGGGGCTCGCGCCAGCCGAACTGTTCGCCAGGCTCAAGGCGCGCATGCCCGACGG
CGAGGATCTCGTCGTGACCCATGGCGATGCCTGCTTGCCGAATATCATGGTGGAAAATGGCCGCTTTTCT
GGATTCATCGACTGTGGCCGGCTGGGTGTGGCGGACCGCTATCAGGACATAGCGTTGGCTACCCGTGATA
TTGCTGAAGAGCTTGGCGGCGAATGGGCTGACCGCTTCCTCGTGCTTTACGGTATCGCCGCTCCCGATTC
GCAGCGCATCGCCTTCTATCGCCTTCTTGACGAGTTCTTCTGAGCGGGACTCTGGGGTTCGAAATGACCG
ACCAAGCGACGCCCAACCTGCCATCACGAGATTTCGATTCCACCGCCGCCTTCTATGAAAGGTTGGGCTT
CGGAATCGTTTTCCGGGACGCCGGCTGGATGATCCTCCAGCGCGGGGATCTCATGCTGGAGTTCTTCGCC
CACCCCAACTTGTTTATTGCAGCTTATAATGGTTACAAATAAAGCAATAGCATCACAAATTTCACAAATA
AAGCATTTTTTTCACTGCATTCTAGTTGTGGTTTGTCCAAACTCATCAATGTATCTTATCATGTCTGTAT
ACCGTCGACCTCTAGCTAGAGCTTGGCGTAATCATGGTCATAGCTGTTTCCTGTGTGAAATTGTTATCCG
CTCACAATTCCACACAACATACGAGCCGGAAGCATAAAGTGTAAAGCCTGGGGTGCCTAATGAGTGAGCT
AACTCACATTAATTGCGTTGCGCTCACTGCCCGCTTTCCAGTCGGGAAACCTGTCGTGCCAGCTGCATTA
ATGAATCGGCCAACGCGCGGGGAGAGGCGGTTTGCGTATTGGGCGCTCTTCCGCTTCCTCGCTCACTGAC
TCGCTGCGCTCGGTCGTTCGGCTGCGGCGAGCGGTATCAGCTCACTCAAAGGCGGTAATACGGTTATCCA
CAGAATCAGGGGATAACGCAGGAAAGAACATGTGAGCAAAAGGCCAGCAAAAGGCCAGGAACCGTAAAAA
GGCCGCGTTGCTGGCGTTTTTCCATAGGCTCCGCCCCCCTGACGAGCATCACAAAAATCGACGCTCAAGT
CAGAGGTGGCGAAACCCGACAGGACTATAAAGATACCAGGCGTTTCCCCCTGGAAGCTCCCTCGTGCGCT
CTCCTGTTCCGACCCTGCCGCTTACCGGATACCTGTCCGCCTTTCTCCCTTCGGGAAGCGTGGCGCTTTC
TCATAGCTCACGCTGTAGGTATCTCAGTTCGGTGTAGGTCGTTCGCTCCAAGCTGGGCTGTGTGCACGAA
CCCCCCGTTCAGCCCGACCGCTGCGCCTTATCCGGTAACTATCGTCTTGAGTCCAACCCGGTAAGACACG
ACTTATCGCCACTGGCAGCAGCCACTGGTAACAGGATTAGCAGAGCGAGGTATGTAGGCGGTGCTACAGA
GTTCTTGAAGTGGTGGCCTAACTACGGCTACACTAGAAGAACAGTATTTGGTATCTGCGCTCTGCTGAAG
CCAGTTACCTTCGGAAAAAGAGTTGGTAGCTCTTGATCCGGCAAACAAACCACCGCTGGTAGCGGTGGTT
TTTTTGTTTGCAAGCAGCAGATTACGCGCAGAAAAAAAGGATCTCAAGAAGATCCTTTGATCTTTTCTAC
GGGGTCTGACGCTCAGTGGAACGAAAACTCACGTTAAGGGATTTTGGTCATGAGATTATCAAAAAGGATC
TTCACCTAGATCCTTTTAAATTAAAAATGAAGTTTTAAATCAATCTAAAGTATATATGAGTAAACTTGGT
CTGACAGTTACCAATGCTTAATCAGTGAGGCACCTATCTCAGCGATCTGTCTATTTCGTTCATCCATAGT
TGCCTGACTCCCCGTCGTGTAGATAACTACGATACGGGAGGGCTTACCATCTGGCCCCAGTGCTGCAATG
ATACCGCGAGACCCACGCTCACCGGCTCCAGATTTATCAGCAATAAACCAGCCAGCCGGAAGGGCCGAGC
GCAGAAGTGGTCCTGCAACTTTATCCGCCTCCATCCAGTCTATTAATTGTTGCCGGGAAGCTAGAGTAAG
TAGTTCGCCAGTTAATAGTTTGCGCAACGTTGTTGCCATTGCTACAGGCATCGTGGTGTCACGCTCGTCG
TTTGGTATGGCTTCATTCAGCTCCGGTTCCCAACGATCAAGGCGAGTTACATGATCCCCCATGTTGTGCA
AAAAAGCGGTTAGCTCCTTCGGTCCTCCGATCGTTGTCAGAAGTAAGTTGGCCGCAGTGTTATCACTCAT
GGTTATGGCAGCACTGCATAATTCTCTTACTGTCATGCCATCCGTAAGATGCTTTTCTGTGACTGGTGAG
TACTCAACCAAGTCATTCTGAGAATAGTGTATGCGGCGACCGAGTTGCTCTTGCCCGGCGTCAATACGGG
ATAATACCGCGCCACATAGCAGAACTTTAAAAGTGCTCATCATTGGAAAACGTTCTTCGGGGCGAAAACT
CTCAAGGATCTTACCGCTGTTGAGATCCAGTTCGATGTAACCCACTCGTGCACCCAACTGATCTTCAGCA
TCTTTTACTTTCACCAGCGTTTCTGGGTGAGCAAAAACAGGAAGGCAAAATGCCGCAAAAAAGGGAATAA
GGGCGACACGGAAATGTTGAATACTCATACTCTTCCTTTTTCAATATTATTGAAGCATTTATCAGGGTTA
TTGTCTCATGAGCGGATACATATTTGAATGTATTTAGAAAAATAAACAAATAGGGGTTCCGCGCACATTT
CCCCGAAAAGTGCCACCTGACGTCGACG
