>Addgene plasmid #106905 | (PD-S608A)FLAG-Cep215-FL | depositor partial sequence | sequence record 201683 | first 3.495 kB of CEP215 gene
ATGGACTCGGGGATGGAAGAGGAAGGCGCCCTGCCTGGGACCCTCAGCGGTTGCAGTGGCCTTCACCCTG
TTCTGCCAAGTGACCTGGATGTCATCAGTGACACTTCTGGCTTGGGAAATGGAGTGCTCCCAAGCATGTC
AGAAGAAAAGGTTTCTCCCACCAGAGCCCGGAACATGAAGGACTTTGAAAACCAAATCACTGAGCTGAAG
AAGGAGAACTTCAATCTAAAGCTCCGGATCTACTTCCTGGAGGAGAGAATCCAGCAGGAGTTTGCTGGCC
CCACCGAGCACATCTACAAGACGAACATTGAACTCAAGGTGGAAGTGGAAAGTCTGAAGCGCGAGCTCCA
GGAGAAAGATCAGTTGCTCGTCAAAGCCTCCAAAGCGGTGGAGAGCCTAGCAGAACGGGGTGGTTCTGAA
GTCCAGCGGGTGAAAGAAGATGCAAGGAAGAAGGTGCAGCAGGTGGAAGACCTCCTAACGAAAAGGATAC
ATCTTCTAGAAGAAGATGTGAAAGCCGCCCAGGCAGAACTGGAGAAGGCCTTTGCGGGGACAGAAACAGA
GAAGGCTCTTCGGCTCAGCTTAGAAAGCAAGCTCTCGGCGATGAAGAAGATGCAGGAGGGGGACCTGGAG
ATGACTCTGGCTCTGGAAGAGAAGGACAGACTGATTGAGGAGTTGAAGCTGTCTTTGAAGAGCAAAGAAG
CTTTAATTCAGTGCCTTAAAGAGGAAAAATCTCAGATGGCATCTCCTGACGAGAACGTGTCATCTGGAGA
ACTCCGAGGACTTTCTGCCACTCTGAGGGAAGAAAAAGAGAGAGACGCTGAGGAATGGCAGAAGGAGAGA
AACCACTTTGAAGAGAGGATCCAGGCACTTCAGGAGGACCTGAGAGAGAAGGAAAGAGAAATTGCTACAG
AGAAGAAAAATAACTTAAAGAGTTATAAAGCCATTCAGGGTCTAACCATGGCATTAAAATCAAAGGAAAG
AGAGGTTGAAGAACTTGATTCCAAAATCAAAGAGGTCACTACGGACTCCACCAAAGGCAGAGAGGATCCC
TTAAAAACCCAGATCCCCAGATTCCAGCTAAGAGAGGGGTCTGAGGACTGTGAAGCTGCGCTGGTAGAGA
AGGAAGCCCTATTGGCCAAGCTACACTCAGAAAATGTCACAAAGAGCACTGAGAACCATAGGTTGCTCAG
GAATGTTAAAAAGGTCACCCAGGAGTTGAATGACTTGAAGAAGGAGAAGTTGAGACTAGAGCAGGCCCTG
GAGGAAGCCCACCAAGAGGGGAACAGAGGAGCCCGAACCATTCACGACCTTAGAAATGAAGTTGAGAAAC
TACGCAAGGAAGTGAGTGAGAGAGAGAAGGCTGTGGAAAAACATTACAAGAGTCTTCCAGGTGAAAGCAA
GACAAAGTTTCATACTCAAGAACAAGTGGTCAGAAGTCTGACAGGCAGTGGCAGTCAGGAGGACCTGCTG
CTTCAGAAATCCAATGAAAAAGATTTGGAAGCAATACAGCAGAACTGCTATTTAATGACTGCAGAGGAGC
TCAAGTTTGGGAGCGATGGCTTAATAACAGAAAAGTGTTCTCAGCAGTCACCAGACAGCAAACTCATCTT
CTCCAAGGAAAAGCAACAATCAGAGTATGAAGGGCTGACTGGGGACTTAAAAGCAGAACAGAACATCTAT
GCCCATCTGGCAAAGACTCAGGACACAGACAGTGTCAGCAACCTGCAGGCTGAGCTGAAAGAGGTCCTTG
CCCTTCGGAAGCAGCTGGAGCAGGATGTTCTTGCCTACCGGAACCTGCAGAAGGCCCTGCAGGAGCAGCT
CGCTGAGATTCGGAGTCGAGAAGAAGAGCCGTTTTCATTTTATAGCGATCAAACATCGTATCTGAGTATT
TGCCTTGAAGAGCACAATCAGTTCCAATTGGAGCATTTTTCTCAAGAAGAACTCAAGAAAAAGGTCAGTG
ACCTCATACAGCTTGTGAAGGACCTGCACACAGACAACCAGCACCTGAAGAAAACCATTTTTGATCTCTC
TTCTGTGGGTTTCCAGGGAAGTGACAGACTTGAGTTAACAAAACAAGAAGAGCTTGTGGCTAGCAAGGAG
GATGAGGACACACTCAAATTTGAAGCGGACGTTGAGACTCCTTTCCAGAGTGACCAGCATTTGGAGCAAA
GTCGTGAGATCATGGAGGACTATGCTGAGGGTGGCTGCAAAAGTGGATATGGAAGGCACATGGATTCCAA
TATTTTAGGTCATGATGGGGCCCAAACTCCTGGTGCCTCTGAAGAGCACACCCTAGAAGATGAGCTCCTG
GGCCTGCTTGCCACTCTCTTCAGTAAGAAGGCCACACCGTTGCTGGAATCCAGGCCAGATCTTCTGAAAG
CACTCGGTGCCCTACTTTTGGAACGCATATGCTTGGCAGAGCAGGGTCGTCCTGGAGATCACCTTGATAG
TAAAACTGAGAAGGCACTTCAGCAAGTAGCTGTTCAGTTGAGAGATGAACTTGGCCATTCCTTCCCTGCC
AACTCGTTCTCCAAGTCATACAATGAAGTCAAGTCAATGTGGGGAAATTGGCTGGTAAAGACAGGAGACG
AAGACACGGTGGAGCTGAAGAGTGTTTCAGTGCAGACCATGGCCATAGAGGACACCCCGCATGGATTCAA
ACCTCAAAGCAAGAGAGATGCTTGGGCAGAGAAACAAGAAGAGGCCATTTTCAGCACTGAGCTTGAGTCA
GAGGCGTTGGGTGAGATGCCAGGGCAACAGGCCACTCACCTCTCATTCCCCAGTGCCATCAACCCGGATG
CCGAGAAGACGGGCTTGTTGATCCAATTAAAGACACCTGAGTTATTGGAAAATTTATATAATCTTCCTGC
TTCGCCAGAGGTGGTGGTGGCTCAACTCCAAGGCCAGGTTCTAGAGCTGCAGAGGGAGCTGAAAGAATTC
AAAACCCGCAACAAGCAACTCCATGAGAAGCTAATTCTGGCAGAGGCAATGATGGAGGGGCTGCCGGTGC
CCAACTCTGCGCTGGTGAATGTGCCTGCAGCCCAGGCTGTTGTGAGAACAGCCTTCCAGGACAACCCAGG
CGAGCAAGAAGGACCTGAAACCACACAGTCTGCTGGGAGAGACAAGGACATGGACAGTGACCAATATACA
AGCTTTGAGATCGATTCTGAAATCTGTCCACCTGATGACCTTGCCTTATTACCAGCATGCAAAGAGAATC
TTGAAGACCTCCTAGGCCCATCCTCCATAGCCACTTACCTGGATTCCAAGAGTCAGCTCTCTGTTAAAGT
CAGCGTGAATGGAACTGACCAGTCTGAGAATATCAATATCCCTGATGACACAGAAGACTTAAAACAGAAA
ATCCACGACTTGCAAACCGAGCTGGAAGGCTACCGGAACATCATTGTCCAGCTACTGAAGCACTCTCAGT
GCAGTGAGGCTATTATCACAGTTTTGTGTGGGACAGAAGGGGCCCAAGATGGCTTGAACAAGCCT
